>Addgene plasmid #54265 | mEmerald-Telethonin-N-18 | depositor partial sequence | sequence record 84406 | insert sequence
TGACGTCAGATCCGCTAGCGCCACCATGGCCACTTCAGAGCTGAGCTGCCAAGTGTCTGAGGAGAACCAG
GAACGCAGGGAAGCCTTCTGGGCTGAGTGGAAAGACCTGACTCTGTCTACCCGGCCGGAAGAGGGATGCT
CCTTGCACGAGGAGGATACACAGAGGCATGAGACCTACCACCGGCAGGGACAGTGTCAGGCGGTGGTACA
GCGCTCACCATGGCTGGTGATGCGCCTGGGTATCCTCGGCCGTGGGCTACAGGAATACCAGCTGCCGTAC
CAGCGGGTGCTGCCCCTACCCATCTTCACGCCCACCAAGGTGGGGGCCTCCAAGGAGGAGCGCGAGGAGA
CCCCCATCCAGCTTCGGGAGCTGCTGGCCCTGGAGACGGCCCTGGGCGGCCAGTGCGTGGAGCGCCAGGA
CGTGGCTGAGATCACAAAGCAGCTTCCCCCTGTGGTGCCAGTCAGCAAACCCGGGCCCCTGCGCCGTACC
CTGTCTCGATCCATGTCTCAGGAAGCTCAGAGAGGCAGTCGCGGAGGCAGTGGTGGGGTACCGCGGGCCC
GGGATCCACCGGTCGCCACCATGGTGAGCAAGGGCGAGGAGCTGTTCACCGGGGTGGTGCCCATCCTGGT
CGAGCTGGACGGCGACGTAAACGGCCACAAGTTCAGCGTGTCCGGCGAGGGCGAGGGCGATGCCACCTAC
GGCAAGCTGACCCTGAAGTTCATCTGCACCACCGGCAAGCTGCCCGTGCCCTGGCCCACCCTCGTGACCA
CCTTGACCTACGGCGTGCAGTGCTTCGCCCGCTACCCCGACCACATGAAGCAGCACGACTTCTTCAAGTC
CGCCATGCCCGAAGGCTACGTCCAGGAGCGCACCATCTTCTTCAAGGACGACGGCAACTACAAGACCCGC
GCCGAGGTGAAGTTCGAGGGCGACACCCTGGTGAACCGCATCGAGCTGAAGGGCATCGACTTCAAGGAGG
ACGGCAACATCCTGGGGCACAAGCTGGAGTACAACTACAACAGCCACAAGGTCTATATCACCGCCGACAA
GCAGAAGAACGGCATCAAGGTGAACTTCAAGACCCGCCACAACATCGAGGACGGCAGCGTGCAGCTCGCC
GACCACTACCAGCAGAACACCCCCATCGGCGACGGCCCCGTGCTGCTGCCCGACAACCACTACCTGAGCA
CCCAGTCCAAGCTGAGCAAAGACCCCAACGAGAAGCGCGATCACATGGTCCTGCTGGAGTTCGTGACCGC
CGCCGGGATCACTCTCGGCATGGACGAGCTGTACAAGTAAGCGGCCGCGACTCTAGATCATAATCAGCCA
TACCACA
