>Addgene plasmid #54265 | mEmerald-Telethonin-N-18 | addgene partial sequence | sequence record 92630 | EGFP-N 5'-CGTCGCCGTCCAGCTCGACCAG-3'
CCTTGCTCACCATGGTGGCGACCGGTGGATCCCGGGCCCGCGGTACCCCACCACTGCCTCCGCGACTGCC
TCTCTGAGCTTCCTGAGACATGGATCGAGACAGGGTACGGCGCAGGGGCCCGGGTTTGCTGACTGGCACC
ACAGGGGGAAGCTGCTTTGTGATCTCAGCCACGTCCTGGCGCTCCACGCACTGGCCGCCCAGGGCCGTCT
CCAGGGCCAGCAGCTCCCGAAGCTGGATGGGGGTCTCCTCGCGCTCCTCCTTGGAGGCCCCCACCTTGGT
GGGCGTGAAGATGGGTAGGGGCAGCACCCGCTGGTACGGCAGCTGGTATTCCTGTAGCCCACGGCCGAGG
ATACCCAGGCGCATCACCAGCCATGGTGAGCGCTGTACCACCGCCTGACACTGTCCCTGCCGGTGGTAGG
TCTCATGCCTCTGTGTATCCTCCTCGTGCAAGGAGCATCCCTCTTCCGGCCGGGTAGACAGAGTCAGGTC
TTTCCACTCAGCCCAGAAGGCTTCCCTGCGTTCCTGGTTCTCCTCAGACACTTGGCAGCTCAGCTCTGAA
GTGGCCATGGTGGCGCTAGCGGATCTGACGGTTCACTAAACCAGCTCTGCTTATATAGACCTCCCACCGT
ACACGCCTACCGCCCATTTGCGTCAATGGGGCGGAGTTGTTACGACATTTTGGAAAGTCCCGTTGATTTT
GGTGCCAAAACAAACTCCCATTGACGTCAATGGGGTGGAGACTTGGAAATCCCCGTGAGTCAAACCGCTA
TCCACGCCCATTGATGTACTGCCAAAACCGCATCACCATGGTAATAGCGATGACTAATACGTAGATGTAC
TGCCAAGTAGGAA
