[The description below was written by a language model from this plasmid's Addgene catalogue record.]
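Description:
mEmerald-Telethonin-N-18 is a mammalian expression plasmid built on the mEmerald-N1 backbone (about 4.75 kb without insert), an N1-style fluorescent protein fusion vector in which the gene of interest is placed upstream of the fluorophore. It is maintained in E. coli as a high-copy plasmid under kanamycin selection, and it carries a neomycin resistance marker that allows G418 selection of stably transfected mammalian cells. The record contains no feature table, so the origin of replication and other backbone elements are not itemised. The use of an SV40 polyA reverse sequencing primer suggests that an SV40 polyadenylation signal lies downstream of the fusion.

The insert is mouse telethonin, expressed from the CMV promoter, a strong constitutive promoter in most mammalian cell lines. mEmerald, a bright green GFP derivative, is fused to the C terminus of telethonin. The "N-18" in the name probably denotes the N1-type orientation and an 18-residue linker between the two proteins, although the record does not state this explicitly. The cloning method is recorded as unknown.

The stated purpose is localization imaging. The fusion is listed as a "scaffold" marker, with excitation at 487 nm and emission at 509 nm, which is compatible with standard GFP/FITC filter sets. Telethonin is generally known as a small sarcomeric protein associated with titin at the Z-disc of striated muscle. The construct is therefore suited to visualising the distribution and dynamics of this protein by live- or fixed-cell fluorescence microscopy after transient or stable transfection.
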