Addgene plasmid #54265: mEmerald-Telethonin-N-18
Purpose: Localization: Scaffold, Excitation: 487, Emission: 509
Depositing lab: Michael Davidson. Depositing organization: Florida State University, Tallahassee.
Backbone
  Vector backbone: mEmerald-N1
  Backbone size w/o insert (bp): 4750
  Vector type: Mammalian Expression
  Selectable markers: Neomycin (select with G418)
Growth in bacteria
  Bacterial resistance: Kanamycin, 50 μg/mL
  Growth temperature: 37°C
  Growth strain: DH5alpha
  Copy number: High Copy
Gene/Insert
  Gene/Insert name: Telethonin (alt name: BC027631.1)
  Species: M. musculus (mouse)
  Promoter: CMV
  Tag / fusion protein: mEmerald (C terminal on backbone)
  Cloning method: Unknown
  Sequencing primers: 5′ CMV-F; 3′ SV40pA-R
Terms and licenses: Academic/Nonprofit Terms; Industry Terms
Depositor comments: . Excitation = 487; Emission = 509. Localization data: Scaffold
How to cite: mEmerald-Telethonin-N-18 was a gift from Michael Davidson (Addgene plasmid # 54265 ; http://n2t.net/addgene:54265 ; RRID:Addgene_54265)
